Addgene plasmid #184822: TOPO-nmbb
Purpose: Used to synthesize RNA probe for in situ hybridization for nmbb
Depositing lab: Marnie Halpern. Depositing organization: Dartmouth College and Medical School. Publication: Genetically defined nucleus incertus neurons differ in connectivity and function. Spikol ED, Cheng J, Macurak M, Subedi A, Halpern ME. Elife. 2024 May 31;12:RP89516. doi: 10.7554/eLife.89516. PubMed 38819436.
Backbone
  Vector backbone: pCRII-TOPO
  Backbone manufacturer: Invitrogen
  Backbone size w/o insert (bp): 4000
  Total vector size (bp): 4406
  Vector type: template for synthesis of nmbb probe
Growth in bacteria
  Bacterial resistance: Kanamycin, 50 μg/mL
  Growth temperature: 37°C
  Growth strain: DH5alpha
  Copy number: Unknown
Gene/Insert
  Gene/Insert name: nmbb
  Species: D. rerio (zebrafish)
  Insert size (bp): 406
  Entrez Gene: nmbb (a.k.a. zgc:193683, zgc:193702)
  Cloning method: TOPO Cloning
  Sequencing primers: 5′ M13R; 3′ M13F
Terms and licenses: Academic/Nonprofit Terms; Industry Terms: Not Available to Industry
Depositor comments: Please visit https://www.biorxiv.org/content/10.1101/2022.04.07.487414v1 for bioRxiv preprint.
How to cite: TOPO-nmbb was a gift from Marnie Halpern (Addgene plasmid # 184822 ; http://n2t.net/addgene:184822 ; RRID:Addgene_184822)
