[The description below was written by a language model from this plasmid's Addgene catalogue record and pLannotate feature annotations shown in this document.]
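Description:
TOPO-nmbb is a bacterial cloning plasmid built on the Invitrogen pCRII-TOPO backbone. It serves as an in vitro transcription template for making an RNA probe against zebrafish (D. rerio) nmbb, a neuromedin B gene. A fragment of about 406 bp from nmbb was inserted by TOPO cloning into the multiple cloning region that interrupts the lacZα coding sequence. The annotation software detects within this insert a short stretch similar to mammalian neuromedin B, which is consistent with the stated identity of the gene.

The insert is flanked by an SP6 promoter upstream and a T7 promoter on the opposite strand, pointing inward. Run-off transcription with one or the other phage polymerase therefore yields either strand of the insert. The record does not say which polymerase gives the antisense probe, so orientation should be checked, for example by sequencing with the M13 primers listed as flanking the site. The remaining features come from the backbone: the lac promoter, operator and CAP site driving lacZα, short residual lacI and Tn5 transposase fragments, an f1 origin for single-stranded DNA production, and a high-copy ColE1/pUC-type origin for propagation in E. coli. Both a kanamycin/neomycin resistance gene and a β-lactamase (ampicillin) gene are present, and the catalogue lists kanamycin as the selection used. The sequenced record is 4,379 nt, slightly shorter than the 4,406 bp catalogue size.

The plasmid is intended for generating labelled riboprobes for in situ hybridization, to map nmbb expression in zebrafish tissue. It was deposited in connection with a study of genetically defined neurons of the nucleus incertus.
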