Features (pLannotate 1.2.2; 14 found; start..end, strand, type, name):
      2..94      +  CDS            lacI (fragment): lac repressor; lacI; The lac repressor binds to the lac operator to inhibit transcription in E. coli. This inhibition can be relieved by adding lactose or isopropyl-β-D-thiogalactopyranoside (IPTG).
    107..128     +  protein_bind   CAP binding site: CAP binding activates transcription in the presence of cAMP. E. coli catabolite activator protein
    143..173     +  promoter       lac promoter: promoter for the E. coli lac operon
    181..197     +  protein_bind   lac operator: The lac repressor binds to the lac operator to inhibit transcription in E. coli. This inhibition can be relieved by adding lactose or isopropyl-β-D-thiogalactopyranoside (IPTG). lac repressor encoded by lacI
    239..257     +  promoter       SP6 promoter: promoter for bacteriophage SP6 RNA polymerase
    425..511     +  CDS            NMB (fragment): NMB_PIG - Experimental evidence at protein level: Swiss-Prot protein existence level 1. Stimulates smooth muscle contraction in a manner similar to that of bombesin. From Sus scrofa (Pig).
    813..831     -  promoter       T7 promoter: promoter for bacteriophage T7 RNA polymerase
    834..991     +  CDS            lacZα (fragment): LacZα fragment of β-galactosidase; lacZ fragment
    995..1423    +  rep_origin     f1 ori (sequence partly withheld): f1 bacteriophage origin of replication; arrow indicates direction of (+) strand synthesis
   1436..1735    +  CDS            tnpA (fragment): TN5P_ECOLX - Also known as tnp. Experimental evidence at protein level: Swiss-Prot protein existence level 1. Mediates transposition of transposon Tn5 by a 'cut and paste' mechanism. First, the monomeric transposase binds the 19 bp inverted DNA repeats flanking the transposon. Then, dimerization of the DNA- bound transposase creates a synaptic DNA complex. After nicking of the first DNA strand, excision of the transposon proceeds through a series of intermediates. The transposase then mediates the insertion of the transposon at a new site by strand transfer. The activity of the wild- type tran
   1767..2558    +  CDS            neo: KKA2_KLEPN - Also known as kan, nptII. Experimental evidence at protein level: Swiss-Prot protein existence level 1. Resistance to kanamycin, neomycin, paromomycin, ribostamycin, butirosin and gentamicin B. From Klebsiella pneumoniae.
   2562..2578    +  promoter       AmpR promoter (fragment): bla
   2579..3439    +  CDS            AmpR: β-lactamase; bla; confers resistance to ampicillin, carbenicillin, and related antibiotics
   3610..4198    +  rep_origin     ori: high-copy-number ColE1/pMB1/pBR322/pUC origin of replication
>Addgene plasmid #184822 | TOPO-nmbb | addgene full sequence | sequence record 366114 | Addgene NGS Result
AGCGCCCAATACGCAAACCGCCTCTCCCCGCGCGTTGGCCGATTCATTAATGCAGCTGGCACGACAGGTT
TCCCGACTGGAAAGCGGGCAGTGAGCGCAACGCAATTAATGTGAGTTAGCTCACTCATTAGGCACCCCAG
GCTTTACACTTTATGCTTCCGGCTCGTATGTTGTGTGGAATTGTGAGCGGATAACAATTTCACACAGGAA
ACAGCTATGACCATGATTACGCCAAGCTATTTAGGTGACACTATAGAATACTCAAGCTATGCATCAAGCT
TGGTACCGAGCTCGGATCCACTAGTAACGGCCGCCAGTGTGCTGGAATTCGCCCTTCAGTCCAAGCGTAT
CCAGGTTTTGTTGCTGTGGATTCCTCACATACCTAGTGCTTTTCTCTTTTTACATTTCGAAAACGTCGTC
AGTGAGCCTCGACTTGATTGAACTTAGAAACAAAGTTGCAAAGATCAAAGTAAACCCCAGAGGAAATTTA
TGGGCAACAGGTCATTTTATGGGGAAGAAAAGTGTCGTGGACAGCAAGCACTTGCCGACCGAGGATGAGT
CCACGATGACAGCCGTCGAGGCTGCGCTGAACGCCCGGCAGGTCGAGCCCGAGGATGTTTTCCAGGAGAT
GCTGAGAGTCGCTCTGCAAACACACCTCGACACGCGCCACATCCGCCCGAACGTCCCGGAGACTGCAATA
TTAATGAAGGTATTAGAAAGCTACATTCAAGACAATAAATGAAAGGGCGAATTCTGCAGATATCCATCAC
ACTGGCGGCCGCTCGAGCATGCATCTAGAGGGCCCAATTCGCCCTATAGTGAGTCGTATTACAATTCACT
GGCCGTCGTTTTACAACGTCGTGACTGGGAAAACCCTGGCGTTACCCAACTTAATCGCCTTGCAGCACAT
CCCCCTTTCGCCAGCTGGCGTAATAGCGAAGAGGCCCGCACCGATCGCCCTTCCCAACAGTTGCGCAGCC
TGAATGGCGAATGG
[124 nt withheld, positions 995-1118]
C
[91 nt withheld, positions 1120-1210]
A
[49 nt withheld, positions 1212-1260]
CCTTTGACGTTGGAGTCCACGTTCTTT
[37 nt withheld, positions 1288-1324]
ACCCTATCTCGGTCTATTCTTTTGATTTATAAGGGATTTTGCCGATTTCGGCCTATTGGTTAAAAAATGA
GCTGATTTAACAAAAATTTAACGCGAATTTTAACAAAATTCAGGGCGCAAGGGCTGCTAAAGGAAGCGGA
ACACGTAGAAAGCCAGTCCGCAGAAACGGTGCTGACCCCGGATGAATGTCAGCTACTGGGCTATCTGGAC
AAGGGAAAACGCAAGCGCAAAGAGAAAGCAGGTAGCTTGCAGTGGGCTTACATGGCGATAGCTAGACTGG
GCGGTTTTATGGACAGCAAGCGAACCGGAATTGCCAGCTGGGGCGCCCTCTGGTAAGGTTGGGAAGCCCT
GCAAAGTAAACTGGATGGCTTTCTTGCCGCCAAGGATCTGATGGCGCAGGGGATCAAGATCTGATCAAGA
GACAGGATGAGGATCGTTTCGCATGATTGAACAAGATGGATTGCACGCAGGTTCTCCGGCCGCTTGGGTG
GAGAGGCTATTCGGCTATGACTGGGCACAACAGACAATCGGCTGCTCTGATGCCGCCGTGTTCCGGCTGT
CAGCGCAGGGGCGCCCGGTTCTTTTTGTCAAGACCGACCTGTCCGGTGCCCTGAATGAACTGCAGGACGA
GGCAGCGCGGCTATCGTGGCTGGCCACGACGGGCGTTCCTTGCGCAGCTGTGCTCGACGTTGTCACTGAA
GCGGGAAGGGACTGGCTGCTATTGGGCGAAGTGCCGGGGCAGGATCTCCTGTCATCCCACCTTGCTCCTG
CCGAGAAAGTATCCATCATGGCTGATGCAATGCGGCGGCTGCATACGCTTGATCCGGCTACCTGCCCATT
CGACCACCAAGCGAAACATCGCATCGAGCGAGCACGTACTCGGATGGAAGCCGGTCTTGTCGATCAGGAT
GATCTGGACGAAGAGCATCAGGGGCTCGCGCCAGCCGAACTGTTCGCCAGGCTCAAGGCGCGCATGCCCG
ACGGCGAGGATCTCGTCGTGACCCATGGCGATGCCTGCTTGCCGAATATCATGGTGGAAAATGGCCGCTT
TTCTGGATTCATCGACTGTGGCCGGCTGGGTGTGGCGGACCGCTATCAGGACATAGCGTTGGCTACCCGT
GATATTGCTGAAGAGCTTGGCGGCGAATGGGCTGACCGCTTCCTCGTGCTTTACGGTATCGCCGCTCCCG
ATTCGCAGCGCATCGCCTTCTATCGCCTTCTTGACGAGTTCTTCTGAATTGAAAAAGGAAGAGTATGAGT
ATTCAACATTTCCGTGTCGCCCTTATTCCCTTTTTTGCGGCATTTTGCCTTCCTGTTTTTGCTCACCCAG
AAACGCTGGTGAAAGTAAAAGATGCTGAAGATCAGTTGGGTGCACGAGTGGGTTACATCGAACTGGATCT
CAACAGCGGTAAGATCCTTGAGAGTTTTCGCCCCGAAGAACGTTTTCCAATGATGAGCACTTTTAAAGTT
CTGCTATGTGGCGCGGTATTATCCCGTATTGACGCCGGGCAAGAGCAACTCGGTCGCCGCATACACTATT
CTCAGAATGACTTGGTTGAGTACTCACCAGTCACAGAAAAGCATCTTACGGATGGCATGACAGTAAGAGA
ATTATGCAGTGCTGCCATAACCATGAGTGATAACACTGCGGCCAACTTACTTCTGACAACGATCGGAGGA
CCGAAGGAGCTAACCGCTTTTTTGCACAACATGGGGGATCATGTAACTCGCCTTGATCGTTGGGAACCGG
AGCTGAATGAAGCCATACCAAACGACGAGCGTGACACCACGATGCCTGTAGCAATGGCAACAACGTTGCG
CAAACTATTAACTGGCGAACTACTTACTCTAGCTTCCCGGCAACAATTAATAGACTGGATGGAGGCGGAT
AAAGTTGCAGGACCACTTCTGCGCTCGGCCCTTCCGGCTGGCTGGTTTATTGCTGATAAATCTGGAGCCG
GTGAGCGTGGGTCTCGCGGTATCATTGCAGCACTGGGGCCAGATGGTAAGCCCTCCCGTATCGTAGTTAT
CTACACGACGGGGAGTCAGGCAACTATGGATGAACGAAATAGACAGATCGCTGAGATAGGTGCCTCACTG
ATTAAGCATTGGTAACTGTCAGACCAAGTTTACTCATATATACTTTAGATTGATTTAAAACTTCATTTTT
AATTTAAAAGGATCTAGGTGAAGATCCTTTTTGATAATCTCATGACCAAAATCCCTTAACGTGAGTTTTC
GTTCCACTGAGCGTCAGACCCCGTAGAAAAGATCAAAGGATCTTCTTGAGATCCTTTTTTTCTGCGCGTA
ATCTGCTGCTTGCAAACAAAAAAACCACCGCTACCAGCGGTGGTTTGTTTGCCGGATCAAGAGCTACCAA
CTCTTTTTCCGAAGGTAACTGGCTTCAGCAGAGCGCAGATACCAAATACTGTTCTTCTAGTGTAGCCGTA
GTTAGGCCACCACTTCAAGAACTCTGTAGCACCGCCTACATACCTCGCTCTGCTAATCCTGTTACCAGTG
GCTGCTGCCAGTGGCGATAAGTCGTGTCTTACCGGGTTGGACTCAAGACGATAGTTACCGGATAAGGCGC
AGCGGTCGGGCTGAACGGGGGGTTCGTGCACACAGCCCAGCTTGGAGCGAACGACCTACACCGAACTGAG
ATACCTACAGCGTGAGCTATGAGAAAGCGCCACGCTTCCCGAAGGGAGAAAGGCGGACAGGTATCCGGTA
AGCGGCAGGGTCGGAACAGGAGAGCGCACGAGGGAGCTTCCAGGGGGAAACGCCTGGTATCTTTATAGTC
CTGTCGGGTTTCGCCACCTCTGACTTGAGCGTCGATTTTTGTGATGCTCGTCAGGGGGGCGGAGCCTATG
GAAAAACGCCAGCAACGCGGCCTTTTTACGGTTCCTGGCCTTTTGCTGGCCTTTTGCTCACATGTTCTTT
CCTGCGTTATCCCCTGATTCTGTGGATAACCGTATTACCGCCTTTGAGTGAGCTGATACCGCTCGCCGCA
GCCGAACGACCGAGCGCAGCGAGTCAGTGAGCGAGGAAGCGGAAG
